Addgene plasmid #141612: TFORF0416
Purpose: Lentiviral vector for overexpressing the ZNF559-ZNF177 transcription factor ORF with a unique 24-bp barcode. Barcodes facilitate identification of transcription factors in pooled screens.
Depositing lab: Feng Zhang. Depositing organization: Broad Institute. Publication: A transcription factor atlas of directed differentiation. Joung J, Ma S, Tay T, Geiger-Schuller KR, Kirchgatterer PC, Verdine VK, Guo B, Arias-Garcia MA, Allen WE, Singh A, Kuksenko O, Abudayyeh OO, Gootenberg JS, Fu Z, Macrae RK, Buenrostro JD, Regev A, Zhang F. Cell. 2023 Jan 5;186(1):209-229.e26. doi: 10.1016/j.cell.2022.11.026. PubMed 36608654.
Backbone
  Vector backbone: pLX_TRC317
  Backbone manufacturer: Broad Institute Genetic Perturbation Platform
  Backbone size w/o insert (bp): 8264
  Vector type: Mammalian Expression, Lentiviral
  Selectable markers: Puromycin
Growth in bacteria
  Bacterial resistance: Ampicillin, 100 μg/mL
  Growth temperature: 37°C
  Growth strain: NEB Stable
  Copy number: High Copy
Gene/Insert
  Gene/Insert name: ZNF559-ZNF177
  Species: H. sapiens (human)
  Insert size (bp): 464
  Entrez Gene: ZNF559-ZNF177
  Promoter: EF1a
  Cloning method: Unknown
  Sequencing primers: 5′ GGGTGGAGACTGAAGTTAGGCCAG; 3′ CACATAGCGTAAAAGGAGCAACATAG
Terms and licenses: Academic/Nonprofit Terms; Industry Terms: Not Available to Industry
Depositor comments: NM_001202425,ENST00000446085,ENST00000602856 . The transcription factor ORF portion of this plasmid was synthesized by Genewiz. Please test multiple small colonies in case of plasmid recombination. To make this collection available in a timely manner, a portion of this collection was not fully sequenced by Addgene. If an Addgene verified full plasmid sequence is not available, please contact us prior to placing an order to request the full sequence.
How to cite: TFORF0416 was a gift from Feng Zhang (Addgene plasmid # 141612 ; http://n2t.net/addgene:141612 ; RRID:Addgene_141612)
