[The description below was written by a language model from this plasmid's Addgene catalogue record and pLannotate feature annotations shown in this document.]
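Description:
TFORF0416 is a lentiviral mammalian expression plasmid built on the pLX_TRC317 backbone and carrying the human ZNF559-ZNF177 readthrough transcription factor ORF, a short insert of about 464 bp, together with a unique 24-bp barcode. It belongs to a barcoded transcription factor ORF collection. In bacteria it replicates from a high-copy ColE1/pUC-type origin and is selected with ampicillin through the bla gene. An f1 origin and remnants of a lac/lacZα cloning region with flanking T7 and T3 promoters are also present in the backbone. The depositor notes that the plasmid may recombine, which is common for LTR-containing vectors.

The viral portion has a third-generation layout. An RSV promoter drives a truncated HIV-1 5' LTR, followed by the Ψ packaging signal with a gag fragment, the Rev response element, a cPPT/CTS, and a self-inactivating ΔU3 3' LTR with a downstream SV40 polyadenylation signal. Between the LTRs there are two expression units. An SV40 early promoter/origin drives puromycin N-acetyltransferase for selection of transduced cells, and the strong constitutive EF-1α promoter drives the ORF, which the annotation detects as a ZNF177-matching coding fragment. A WPRE downstream of the ORF enhances transcript expression. The barcode itself is not annotated in the feature table, and a short U6-like fragment sits between the ORF and the WPRE.

The construct is intended for overexpressing this factor in mammalian cells. In pooled screens the integrated barcode identifies which transcription factor each cell received, for example in directed differentiation studies.
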