Features (pLannotate 1.2.2; 31 found; start..end, strand, type, name):
      5..231     +  promoter       RSV promoter: Rous sarcoma virus enhancer/promoter
    232..412     +  LTR            5' LTR (truncated): truncated 5' long terminal repeat (LTR) from HIV-1
    459..584     +  misc_feature   HIV-1 Ψ: packaging signal of human immunodeficiency virus type 1
    568..931     +  CDS            HIV-1 gag (fragment): gag protein from human immunodeficiency virus 1; gag
   1077..1310    +  misc_feature   RRE: The Rev response element (RRE) of HIV-1 allows for Rev-dependent mRNA export from the nucleus to the cytoplasm.
   1687..1713    +  CDS            Rev (fragment): human immunodeficiency virus 1 (HIV-1) Rev protein; rev; enhances nuclear export of unspliced and incompletely spliced viral mRNAs
   1720..1743    +  promoter       SV40 promoter (fragment): SV40 early promoter
   1744..1815    +  promoter       SV40 promoter (fragment): SV40 enhancer and early promoter
   1839..1974    +  rep_origin     SV40 ori: SV40 origin of replication
   2020..2616    +  CDS            PuroR (fragment): puromycin N-acetyltransferase; pac from Streptomyces; confers resistance to puromycin
   2665..2782    +  misc_feature   cPPT/CTS: central polypurine tract and central termination sequence of HIV-1
   2847..2913    +  CDS            small t antigen (fragment): SV40 (simian virus 40) small t antigen
   2920..4098    +  promoter       EF-1α promoter: strong constitutive promoter for human elongation factor EF-1α
   4115..4450    +  CDS            ZNF177 (fragment): ZN177_HUMAN - Experimental evidence at protein level: Swiss-Prot protein existence level 1. May be involved in transcriptional regulation. From Homo sapiens (Human).
   4490..4543    +  promoter       U6 promoter (fragment): RNA polymerase III promoter for human U6 snRNA
   4585..5173    +  misc_feature   WPRE: woodchuck hepatitis virus posttranscriptional regulatory element
   5224..5243    +  misc_feature   cPPT/CTS (fragment): central polypurine tract and central termination sequence of HIV-1
   5245..5478    +  LTR            3' LTR (ΔU3): self-inactivating 3' long terminal repeat (LTR) from HIV-1
   5556..5677    +  polyA_signal   SV40 poly(A) signal: SV40 polyadenylation signal
   5717..5852    +  rep_origin     SV40 ori: SV40 origin of replication
   5873..5891    -  promoter       T7 promoter: promoter for bacteriophage T7 RNA polymerase
   5899..6054    +  CDS            lacZα (fragment): LacZα fragment of β-galactosidase; lacZ fragment
   6059..6487    +  rep_origin     f1 ori (sequence partly withheld): f1 bacteriophage origin of replication; arrow indicates direction of (+) strand synthesis
   6540..6644    +  promoter       AmpR promoter: bla
   6645..7505    +  CDS            AmpR: β-lactamase; bla; confers resistance to ampicillin, carbenicillin, and related antibiotics
   7676..8264    +  rep_origin     ori: high-copy-number ColE1/pMB1/pBR322/pUC origin of replication
   8447..8539    +  CDS            lacI (fragment): lac repressor; lacI; The lac repressor binds to the lac operator to inhibit transcription in E. coli. This inhibition can be relieved by adding lactose or isopropyl-β-D-thiogalactopyranoside (IPTG).
   8552..8573    +  protein_bind   CAP binding site: CAP binding activates transcription in the presence of cAMP. E. coli catabolite activator protein
   8588..8618    +  promoter       lac promoter: promoter for the E. coli lac operon
   8626..8642    +  protein_bind   lac operator: The lac repressor binds to the lac operator to inhibit transcription in E. coli. This inhibition can be relieved by adding lactose or isopropyl-β-D-thiogalactopyranoside (IPTG). lac repressor encoded by lacI
   8687..8705    +  promoter       T3 promoter: promoter for bacteriophage T3 RNA polymerase
>Addgene plasmid #141612 | TFORF0416 | addgene full sequence | sequence record 396124 | Addgene NGS Result
TTAATGTAGTCTTATGCAATACTCTTGTAGTCTTGCAACATGGTAACGATGAGTTAGCAACATGCCTTAC
AAGGAGAGAAAAAGCACCGTGCATGCCGATTGGTGGAAGTAAGGTGGTACGATCGTGCCTTATTAGGAAG
GCAACAGACGGGTCTGACATGGATTGGACGAACCACTGAATTGCCGCATTGCAGAGATATTGTATTTAAG
TGCCTAGCTCGATACATAAACGGGTCTCTCTGGTTAGACCAGATCTGAGCCTGGGAGCTCTCTGGCTAAC
TAGGGAACCCACTGCTTAAGCCTCAATAAAGCTTGCCTTGAGTGCTTCAAGTAGTGTGTGCCCGTCTGTT
GTGTGACTCTGGTAACTAGAGATCCCTCAGACCCTTTTAGTCAGTGTGGAAAATCTCTAGCAGTGGCGCC
CGAACAGGGACTTGAAAGCGAAAGGGAAACCAGAGGAGCTCTCTCGACGCAGGACTCGGCTTGCTGAAGC
GCGCACGGCAAGAGGCGAGGGGCGGCGACTGGTGAGTACGCCAAAAATTTTGACTAGCGGAGGCTAGAAG
GAGAGAGATGGGTGCGAGAGCGTCAGTATTAAGCGGGGGAGAATTAGATCGCGATGGGAAAAAATTCGGT
TAAGGCCAGGGGGAAAGAAAAAATATAAATTAAAACATATAGTATGGGCAAGCAGGGAGCTAGAACGATT
CGCAGTTAATCCTGGCCTGTTAGAAACATCAGAAGGCTGTAGACAAATACTGGGACAGCTACAACCATCC
CTTCAGACAGGATCAGAAGAACTTAGATCATTATATAATACAGTAGCAACCCTCTATTGTGTGCATCAAA
GGATAGAGATAAAAGACACCAAGGAAGCTTTAGACAAGATAGAGGAAGAGCAAAACAAAAGTAAGACCAC
CGCACAGCAAGCGGCCGCTGATCTTCAGACCTGGAGGAGGAGATATGAGGGACAATTGGAGAAGTGAATT
ATATAAATATAAAGTAGTAAAAATTGAACCATTAGGAGTAGCACCCACCAAGGCAAAGAGAAGAGTGGTG
CAGAGAGAAAAAAGAGCAGTGGGAATAGGAGCTTTGTTCCTTGGGTTCTTGGGAGCAGCAGGAAGCACTA
TGGGCGCAGCGTCAATGACGCTGACGGTACAGGCCAGACAATTATTGTCTGGTATAGTGCAGCAGCAGAA
CAATTTGCTGAGGGCTATTGAGGCGCAACAGCATCTGTTGCAACTCACAGTCTGGGGCATCAAGCAGCTC
CAGGCAAGAATCCTGGCTGTGGAAAGATACCTAAAGGATCAACAGCTCCTGGGGATTTGGGGTTGCTCTG
GAAAACTCATTTGCACCACTGCTGTGCCTTGGAATGCTAGTTGGAGTAATAAATCTCTGGAACAGATTTG
GAATCACACGACCTGGATGGAGTGGGACAGAGAAATTAACAATTACACAAGCTTAATACACTCCTTAATT
GAAGAATCGCAAAACCAGCAAGAAAAGAATGAACAAGAATTATTGGAATTAGATAAATGGGCAAGTTTGT
GGAATTGGTTTAACATAACAAATTGGCTGTGGTATATAAAATTATTCATAATGATAGTAGGAGGCTTGGT
AGGTTTAAGAATAGTTTTTGCTGTACTTTCTATAGTGAATAGAGTTAGGCAGGGATATTCACCATTATCG
TTTCAGACCCACCTCCCAACCCCGAGGGGACCCATGCATTGCATCTCAATTAGTCAGCAACCAGGTGTGG
AAAGTCCCCAGGCTCCCCAGCAGGCAGAAGTATGCAAAGCATGCGTCTCAATTAGTCAGCAACCATAGTC
CCGCCCCTAACTCCGCCCATCCCGCCCCTAACTCCGCCCAGTTCCGCCCATTCTCCGCCCCATGGCTGAC
TAATTTTTTTTATTTATGCAGAGGCCGAGGCCGCCTCGGCCTCTGAGCTATTCCAGAAGTAGTGAGGAGG
CTTTTTTGGAGGCCTAGGCTTTTGCAAAAAGCTTTCTAGAGGTACCACCGGAGCTTACCATGACCGAGTA
CAAGCCCACGGTGCGCCTCGCCACCCGCGACGACGTCCCCAGGGCCGTACGCACCCTCGCCGCCGCGTTC
GCCGACTACCCCGCCACGCGCCACACCGTCGATCCGGACCGCCACATCGAGCGGGTCACCGAGCTGCAAG
AACTCTTCCTCACGCGCGTCGGGCTCGACATCGGCAAGGTGTGGGTCGCGGACGACGGCGCCGCCGTGGC
GGTCTGGACCACGCCGGAGAGCGTCGAAGCGGGGGCGGTGTTCGCCGAGATCGGCCCGCGCATGGCCGAG
TTGAGCGGTTCCCGGCTGGCCGCGCAGCAACAGATGGAAGGCCTCCTGGCGCCGCACCGGCCCAAGGAGC
CCGCGTGGTTCCTGGCCACCGTCGGCGTCTCGCCCGACCACCAGGGCAAGGGTCTGGGCAGCGCCGTCGT
GCTCCCCGGAGTGGAGGCGGCCGAGCGCGCCGGGGTGCCCGCCTTCCTGGAGACCTCCGCGCCCCGCAAC
CTCCCCTTCTACGAGCGGCTCGGCTTCACCGTCACCGCCGACGTCGAGGTGCCCGAAGGACCGCGCACCT
GGTGCATGACCCGCAAGCCCGGTGCCAGTTAACGAATTCTAGATCTTGAGACAAATGGCAGTATTCATCC
ACAATTTTAAAAGAAAAGGGGGGATTGGGGGGTACAGTGCAGGGGAAAGAATAGTAGACATAATAGCAAC
AGACATACAAACTAAAGAATTACAAAAACAAATTACAAAAATTCAAAATTTTCGGGTTTATTACAGGGAC
AGCAGAGATCCACTTTGGCGCCGGCTCGAGGCCTGCAGGTGCAAAGATGGATAAAGTTTTAAACAGAGAG
GAATCTTTGCAGCTAATGGACCTTCTAGGTCTTGAAAGGAGTGGGAATTGGCTCCGGTGCCCGTCAGTGG
GCAGAGCGCACATCGCCCACAGTCCCCGAGAAGTTGGGGGGAGGGGTCGGCAATTGAACCGGTGCCTAGA
GAAGGTGGCGCGGGGTAAACTGGGAAAGTGATGTCGTGTACTGGCTCCGCCTTTTTCCCGAGGGTGGGGG
AGAACCGTATATAAGTGCAGTAGTCGCCGTGAACGTTCTTTTTCGCAACGGGTTTGCCGCCAGAACACAG
GTAAGTGCCGTGTGTGGTTCCCGCGGGCCTGGCCTCTTTACGGGTTATGGCCCTTGCGTGCCTTGAATTA
CTTCCACCTGGCTGCAGTACGTGATTCTTGATCCCGAGCTTCGGGTTGGAAGTGGGTGGGAGAGTTCGAG
GCCTTGCGCTTAAGGAGCCCCTTCGCCTCGTGCTTGAGTTGAGGCCTGGCCTGGGCGCTGGGGCCGCCGC
GTGCGAATCTGGTGGCACCTTCGCGCCTGTCTCGCTGCTTTCGATAAGTCTCTAGCCATTTAAAATTTTT
GATGACCTGCTGCGACGCTTTTTTTCTGGCAAGATAGTCTTGTAAATGCGGGCCAAGATCTGCACACTGG
TATTTCGGTTTTTGGGGCCGCGGGCGGCGACGGGGCCCGTGCGTCCCAGCGCACATGTTCGGCGAGGCGG
GGCCTGCGAGCGCGGCCACCGAGAATCGGACGGGGGTAGTCTCAAGCTGGCCGGCCTGCTCTGGTGCCTG
GCCTCGCGCCGCCGTGTATCGCCCCGCCCTGGGCGGCAAGGCTGGCCCGGTCGGCACCAGTTGCGTGAGC
GGAAAGATGGCCGCTTCCCGGCCCTGCTGCAGGGAGCTCAAAATGGAGGACGCGGCGCTCGGGAGAGCGG
GCGGGTGAGTCACCCACACAAAGGAAAAGGGCCTTTCCGTCCTCAGCCGTCGCTTCATGTGACTCCACGG
AGTACCGGGCGCCGTCCAGGCACCTCGATTAGTTCTCGAGCTTTTGGAGTACGTCGTCTTTAGGTTGGGG
GGAGGGGTTTTATGCGATGGAGTTTCCCCACACTGAGTGGGTGGAGACTGAAGTTAGGCCAGCTTGGCAC
TTGATGTAATTCTCCTTGGAATTTGCCCTTTTTGAGTTTGGATCTTGGTTCATTCTCAAGCCTCAGACAG
TGGTTCAAAGTTTTTTTCTTCCATTTCAGGTGTCGTGAGGCTAGCACCGCCACCATGGCTGCAGGGTGGC
TGACAACCTGGTCACAGAACTCAGTAACCTTCCAGGAAGTGGCAGTGGACTTTTCCCAGGAGGAGTGGGC
ATTGCTGGACCCTGCTCAAAAAAATCTATACAAAGATGTGATGCTGGAGAACTTTAGGAACCTGGCCTCA
GTAGGGTATCAGCTCTGCAGACACAGTCTGATCTCCAAGGTGGATCAAGAACAGCTGAAGACAGATGAAA
GAGGAATTTTACAAGGTGACTGTGCAGACTGGGAAACTCAACTTAAACCAAAAGATACAATTGCTATGCA
GAACATTCCTGGGGGAAAAACATCCAATGGCATAAACACGAATCCTCATGGAAGAGAATTCCTGTAGTAA
TGAACTAGTCCGTAACTTGAAAGTATTTCGATTTCTTGGCTTTATATATCTTGTGGAAAGGACGAGGAGT
TAGAGGTCCTTCGAGGCCGACGCGTTAAGTCGACAATCAACCTCTGGATTACAAAATTTGTGAAAGATTG
ACTGGTATTCTTAACTATGTTGCTCCTTTTACGCTATGTGGATACGCTGCTTTAATGCCTTTGTATCATG
CTATTGCTTCCCGTATGGCTTTCATTTTCTCCTCCTTGTATAAATCCTGGTTGCTGTCTCTTTATGAGGA
GTTGTGGCCCGTTGTCAGGCAACGTGGCGTGGTGTGCACTGTGTTTGCTGACGCAACCCCCACTGGTTGG
GGCATTGCCACCACCTGTCAGCTCCTTTCCGGGACTTTCGCTTTCCCCCTCCCTATTGCCACGGCGGAAC
TCATCGCCGCCTGCCTTGCCCGCTGCTGGACAGGGGCTCGGCTGTTGGGCACTGACAATTCCGTGGTGTT
GTCGGGGAAATCATCGTCCTTTCCTTGGCTGCTCGCCTGTGTTGCCACCTGGATTCTGCGCGGGACGTCC
TTCTGCTACGTCCCTTCGGCCCTCAATCCAGCGGACCTTCCTTCCCGCGGCCTGCTGCCGGCTCTGCGGC
CTCTTCCGCGTCTTCGCCTTCGCCCTCAGACGAGTCGGATCTCCCTTTGGGCCGCCTCCCCGCGTCGACT
TTAAGACCAATGACTTACAAGGCAGCTGTAGATCTTAGCCACTTTTTAAAAGAAAAGGGGGGACTGGAAG
GGCTAATTCACTCCCAACGAAGACAAGATCTGCTTTTTGCTTGTACTGGGTCTCTCTGGTTAGACCAGAT
CTGAGCCTGGGAGCTCTCTGGCTAACTAGGGAACCCACTGCTTAAGCCTCAATAAAGCTTGCCTTGAGTG
CTTCAAGTAGTGTGTGCCCGTCTGTTGTGTGACTCTGGTAACTAGAGATCCCTCAGACCCTTTTAGTCAG
TGTGGAAAATCTCTAGCAGTACGTATAGTAGTTCATGTCATCTTATTATTCAGTATTTATAACTTGCAAA
GAAATGAATATCAGAGAGTGAGAGGAACTTGTTTATTGCAGCTTATAATGGTTACAAATAAAGCAATAGC
ATCACAAATTTCACAAATAAAGCATTTTTTTCACTGCATTCTAGTTGTGGTTTGTCCAAACTCATCAATG
TATCTTATCATGTCTGGCTCTAGCTATCCCGCCCCTAACTCCGCCCATCCCGCCCCTAACTCCGCCCAGT
TCCGCCCATTCTCCGCCCCATGGCTGACTAATTTTTTTTATTTATGCAGAGGCCGAGGCCGCCTCGGCCT
CTGAGCTATTCCAGAAGTAGTGAGGAGGCTTTTTTGGAGGCCTAGGGACGTACCCAATTCGCCCTATAGT
GAGTCGTATTACGCGCGCTCACTGGCCGTCGTTTTACAACGTCGTGACTGGGAAAACCCTGGCGTTACCC
AACTTAATCGCCTTGCAGCACATCCCCCTTTCGCCAGCTGGCGTAATAGCGAAGAGGCCCGCACCGATCG
CCCTTCCCAACAGTTGCGCAGCCTGAATGGCGAATGGG
[124 nt withheld, positions 6059-6182]
C
[91 nt withheld, positions 6184-6274]
A
[49 nt withheld, positions 6276-6324]
CCTTTGACGTTGGAGTCCACGTTCTTT
[37 nt withheld, positions 6352-6388]
ACCCTATCTCGGTCTATTCTTTTGATTTATAAGGGATTTTGCCGATTTCGGCCTATTGGTTAAAAAATGA
GCTGATTTAACAAAAATTTAACGCGAATTTTAACAAAATATTAACGCTTACAATTTAGGTGGCACTTTTC
GGGGAAATGTGCGCGGAACCCCTATTTGTTTATTTTTCTAAATACATTCAAATATGTATCCGCTCATGAG
ACAATAACCCTGATAAATGCTTCAATAATATTGAAAAAGGAAGAGTATGAGTATTCAACATTTCCGTGTC
GCCCTTATTCCCTTTTTTGCGGCATTTTGCCTTCCTGTTTTTGCTCACCCAGAAACGCTGGTGAAAGTAA
AAGATGCTGAAGATCAGTTGGGTGCACGAGTGGGTTACATCGAACTGGATCTCAACAGCGGTAAGATCCT
TGAGAGTTTTCGCCCCGAAGAACGTTTTCCAATGATGAGCACTTTTAAAGTTCTGCTATGTGGCGCGGTA
TTATCCCGTATTGACGCCGGGCAAGAGCAACTCGGTCGCCGCATACACTATTCTCAGAATGACTTGGTTG
AGTACTCACCAGTCACAGAAAAGCATCTTACGGATGGCATGACAGTAAGAGAATTATGCAGTGCTGCCAT
AACCATGAGTGATAACACTGCGGCCAACTTACTTCTGACAACGATCGGAGGACCGAAGGAGCTAACCGCT
TTTTTGCACAACATGGGGGATCATGTAACTCGCCTTGATCGTTGGGAACCGGAGCTGAATGAAGCCATAC
CAAACGACGAGCGTGACACCACGATGCCTGTAGCAATGGCAACAACGTTGCGCAAACTATTAACTGGCGA
ACTACTTACTCTAGCTTCCCGGCAACAATTAATAGACTGGATGGAGGCGGATAAAGTTGCAGGACCACTT
CTGCGCTCGGCCCTTCCGGCTGGCTGGTTTATTGCTGATAAATCTGGAGCCGGTGAGCGTGGGTCTCGCG
GTATCATTGCAGCACTGGGGCCAGATGGTAAGCCCTCCCGTATCGTAGTTATCTACACGACGGGGAGTCA
GGCAACTATGGATGAACGAAATAGACAGATCGCTGAGATAGGTGCCTCACTGATTAAGCATTGGTAACTG
TCAGACCAAGTTTACTCATATATACTTTAGATTGATTTAAAACTTCATTTTTAATTTAAAAGGATCTAGG
TGAAGATCCTTTTTGATAATCTCATGACCAAAATCCCTTAACGTGAGTTTTCGTTCCACTGAGCGTCAGA
CCCCGTAGAAAAGATCAAAGGATCTTCTTGAGATCCTTTTTTTCTGCGCGTAATCTGCTGCTTGCAAACA
AAAAAACCACCGCTACCAGCGGTGGTTTGTTTGCCGGATCAAGAGCTACCAACTCTTTTTCCGAAGGTAA
CTGGCTTCAGCAGAGCGCAGATACCAAATACTGTTCTTCTAGTGTAGCCGTAGTTAGGCCACCACTTCAA
GAACTCTGTAGCACCGCCTACATACCTCGCTCTGCTAATCCTGTTACCAGTGGCTGCTGCCAGTGGCGAT
AAGTCGTGTCTTACCGGGTTGGACTCAAGACGATAGTTACCGGATAAGGCGCAGCGGTCGGGCTGAACGG
GGGGTTCGTGCACACAGCCCAGCTTGGAGCGAACGACCTACACCGAACTGAGATACCTACAGCGTGAGCT
ATGAGAAAGCGCCACGCTTCCCGAAGGGAGAAAGGCGGACAGGTATCCGGTAAGCGGCAGGGTCGGAACA
GGAGAGCGCACGAGGGAGCTTCCAGGGGGAAACGCCTGGTATCTTTATAGTCCTGTCGGGTTTCGCCACC
TCTGACTTGAGCGTCGATTTTTGTGATGCTCGTCAGGGGGGCGGAGCCTATGGAAAAACGCCAGCAACGC
GGCCTTTTTACGGTTCCTGGCCTTTTGCTGGCCTTTTGCTCACATGTTCTTTCCTGCGTTATCCCCTGAT
TCTGTGGATAACCGTATTACCGCCTTTGAGTGAGCTGATACCGCTCGCCGCAGCCGAACGACCGAGCGCA
GCGAGTCAGTGAGCGAGGAAGCGGAAGAGCGCCCAATACGCAAACCGCCTCTCCCCGCGCGTTGGCCGAT
TCATTAATGCAGCTGGCACGACAGGTTTCCCGACTGGAAAGCGGGCAGTGAGCGCAACGCAATTAATGTG
AGTTAGCTCACTCATTAGGCACCCCAGGCTTTACACTTTATGCTTCCGGCTCGTATGTTGTGTGGAATTG
TGAGCGGATAACAATTTCACACAGGAAACAGCTATGACCATGATTACGCCAAGCGCGCAATTAACCCTCA
CTAAAGGGAACAAAAGCTGGAGCTGCAAGC
