>Addgene plasmid #141612 | TFORF0416 | depositor partial sequence | sequence record 276973 | Insert
ACCGCCACCATGGCTGCAGGGTGGCTGACAACCTGGTCACAGAACTCAGTAACCTTCCAGGAAGTGGCAG
TGGACTTTTCCCAGGAGGAGTGGGCATTGCTGGACCCTGCTCAAAAAAATCTATACAAAGATGTGATGCT
GGAGAACTTTAGGAACCTGGCCTCAGTAGGGTATCAGCTCTGCAGACACAGTCTGATCTCCAAGGTGGAT
CAAGAACAGCTGAAGACAGATGAAAGAGGAATTTTACAAGGTGACTGTGCAGACTGGGAAACTCAACTTA
AACCAAAAGATACAATTGCTATGCAGAACATTCCTGGGGGAAAAACATCCAATGGCATAAACACGAATCC
TCATGGAAGAGAATTCCTGTAGTAATGAACTAGTCCGTAACTTGAAAGTATTTCGATTTCTTGGCTTTAT
ATATCTTGTGGAAAGGACGAGGAGTTAGAGGTCCTTCGAGGCCG
