>Addgene plasmid #141612 | TFORF0416 | depositor partial sequence | sequence record 276974 | Barcode
GGAGTTAGAGGTCCTTCGAGGCCG
